Addgene plasmid #244082: pAAV.CAGFLEX.(mem).iGlucoSnFR2.mRuby3
Purpose: Plasma membrane targeted expression of green glucose sensor with non-responsive mRuby3
Depositing lab: Tim Brown & HHMI-JRC Tool Translation Team. Depositing organization: HHMI, Janelia Research Campus. Publication: iGlucoSnFR2: A genetically encoded fluorescent sensor for measuring intracellular or extracellular glucose in vivo in mouse brain. Marvin JS, Machler P, Meng C, Ates T, Patel RH, Adhikari R, Makurath MA, Ku Z, Feliciano D, Atasoy D, Cui G, Kleinfeld D, Brown TA. Sci Adv. 2025 Nov 14;11(46):eadz3889. doi: 10.1126/sciadv.adz3889. Epub 2025 Nov 12. PubMed 41223288.
Backbone
  Vector backbone: pAAV
  Vector type: AAV
Growth in bacteria
  Bacterial resistance: Ampicillin, 100 μg/mL
  Growth temperature: 37°C
  Growth strain: NEB Stable
  Copy number: High Copy
Gene/Insert
  Gene/Insert name: iGlucoSnFR2.mRuby3
  Species: M. musculus (mouse), Synthetic
  Tag / fusion protein: IgG kappa leader (N terminal on insert); mRuby3 (C terminal on insert)
  Cloning method: Restriction Enzyme; 5′ cloning site Unknown (unknown if destroyed)
Terms and licenses: Academic/Nonprofit Terms; Industry Terms: Not Available to Industry
How to cite: pAAV.CAGFLEX.(mem).iGlucoSnFR2.mRuby3 was a gift from Tim Brown & HHMI-JRC Tool Translation Team (Addgene plasmid # 244082 ; http://n2t.net/addgene:244082 ; RRID:Addgene_244082)
