[The description below was written by a language model from this plasmid's Addgene catalogue record and pLannotate feature annotations shown in this document.]
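Description:
pAAV.CAGFLEX.(mem).iGlucoSnFR2.mRuby3 is an adeno-associated virus transfer plasmid of about 8 kb for Cre-dependent expression of a plasma-membrane-targeted green fluorescent glucose sensor fused to the red protein mRuby3. It is maintained in E. coli through a high-copy ColE1/pUC-type origin and selected with ampicillin (β-lactamase). An f1 origin is also present, and the short lacI, lacZα and SV40 large T matches are backbone remnants rather than functional genes. Two AAV2 inverted terminal repeats flank the expression cassette and provide the signals needed to replicate and package it into recombinant AAV particles. A recombination-deficient strain is listed for propagation, consistent with the instability of ITRs.

The cassette is driven by a CAG-type promoter (CMV enhancer, chicken β-actin promoter and a hybrid intron) and ends with a WPRE, which boosts transcript stability and expression, and an SV40 polyadenylation signal. Between these lies the coding region, annotated on the opposite strand from the promoter and bracketed by paired loxP and lox2272 sites in a FLEX (double-inverted) arrangement. The open reading frame is therefore antisense and silent until Cre recombinase inverts and locks it into the sense orientation, which restricts expression to Cre-expressing cells.

The encoded protein begins with a mouse Igκ leader. This is followed by the sensor, which contains a GFP-derived domain; the glucose-binding portion is not annotated in the feature table. A PDGFRβ transmembrane domain and C-terminal mRuby3 complete the fusion. The leader and transmembrane anchor direct the protein to the plasma membrane. mRuby3 does not respond to glucose, so it can serve as a reference signal for expression level or ratiometric normalisation. The associated work describes the sensor family as a tool for measuring glucose in vivo in mouse brain.
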