Features (pLannotate 1.2.2; 24 found; start..end, strand, type, name):
      2..58      +  CDS            lacI (fragment): lac repressor; lacI; The lac repressor binds to the lac operator to inhibit transcription in E. coli. This inhibition can be relieved by adding lactose or isopropyl-β-D-thiogalactopyranoside (IPTG).
     52..185     -  repeat_region  AAV2 ITR: inverted terminal repeat of adeno-associated virus serotype 2 inverted
    256..324     +  CDS            large T antigen (fragment): large T antigen from SV40 (simian virus 40)
    347..468     +  polyA_signal   SV40 poly(A) signal: SV40 polyadenylation signal
    511..1099    -  misc_feature   WPRE: woodchuck hepatitis virus posttranscriptional regulatory element
   1133..1166    -  protein_bind   loxP: Cre-mediated recombination occurs in the 8-bp core sequence (GCATACAT). Cre recombinase
   1237..1270    -  protein_bind   lox2272: Cre-mediated recombination occurs in the 8-bp core sequence (GGATACTT). lox2272 sites are compatible with each other, but incompatible with loxP or loxN sites (Lee and Saito, 1988). Cre recombinase
   1284..1346    +  sig_peptide    Igκ leader: leader sequence from mouse immunoglobulin κ light chain
   2334..3053    +  CDS            cEGFP: cEGFP is a basic (constitutively fluorescent) green fluorescent protein published in 2008, derived from Aequorea victoria.
   3315..3461    +  CDS            PDGFRβ TM domain: transmembrane domain from platelet derived growth factor receptor beta
   3480..3503    +  CDS            PDGFRβ TM domain (fragment): transmembrane domain from platelet derived growth factor receptor beta
   3507..4217    +  CDS            mRuby3: mRuby3 is a basic (constitutively fluorescent) red fluorescent protein published in 2016, derived from Entacmaea quadricolor. It has low acid sensitivity.
   4233..4266    +  protein_bind   loxP: Cre-mediated recombination occurs in the 8-bp core sequence (GCATACAT). Cre recombinase
   4329..4362    +  protein_bind   lox2272: Cre-mediated recombination occurs in the 8-bp core sequence (GGATACTT). lox2272 sites are compatible with each other, but incompatible with loxP or loxN sites (Lee and Saito, 1988). Cre recombinase
   4427..4557    -  intron         chimeric intron (fragment): chimera between introns from chicken β-actin and rabbit β-globin
   4646..4781    -  intron         hybrid intron (fragment): hybrid between chicken β-actin (CBA) and minute virus of mice (MMV) introns (Gray et al., 2011)
   4782..5059    -  promoter       chicken β-actin promoter: No description available
   5061..5309    -  enhancer       CMV enhancer (fragment): human cytomegalovirus immediate early enhancer
   5370..5502    +  repeat_region  AAV2 ITR (fragment): inverted terminal repeat of adeno-associated virus serotype 2 inverted
   5497..5566    +  CDS            lacZα (fragment): LacZα fragment of β-galactosidase; lacZ fragment
   5571..5999    +  rep_origin     f1 ori (sequence partly withheld): f1 bacteriophage origin of replication; arrow indicates direction of (+) strand synthesis
   6052..6156    +  promoter       AmpR promoter: bla
   6157..7017    +  CDS            AmpR: β-lactamase; bla; confers resistance to ampicillin, carbenicillin, and related antibiotics
   7188..7776    +  rep_origin     ori: high-copy-number ColE1/pMB1/pBR322/pUC origin of replication
>Addgene plasmid #244082 | pAAV.CAGFLEX.(mem).iGlucoSnFR2.mRuby3 | addgene full sequence | sequence record 487025 | Addgene NGS Result
AGCGCCCAATACGCAAACCGCCTCTCCCCGCGCGTTGGCCGATTCATTAATGCAGCTGCGCGCTCGCTCG
CTCACTGAGGCCGCCCGGGCAAAGCCCGGGCGTCGGGCGACCTTTGGTCGCCCGGCCTCAGTGAGCGAGC
GAGCGCGCAGAGAGGGAGTGGCCAACTCCATCACTAGGGGTTCCTTGTAGTTAATGATTAACCCGCCATG
CTACTTATCTACGTAGCCATGCTCTAGGAAGATCCTTATCGATTTTACCACATTTGTAGAGGTTTTACTT
GCTTTAAAAAACCTCCCACATCTCCCCCTGAACCTGAAACATAAAATGAATGCAATTGTTGTTGTTAACT
TGTTTATTGCAGCTTATAATGGTTACAAATAAAGCAATAGCATCACAAATTTCACAAATAAAGCATTTTT
TTCACTGCATTCTAGTTGTGGTTTGTCCAAACTCATCAATGTATCTTATCATGTCTGCTCGAAGCGGCCG
CCCGGGTCGACGGTATCGATGCGGGGAGGCGGCCCAAAGGGAGATCCGACTCGTCTGAGGGCGAAGGCGA
AGACGCGGAAGAGGCCGCAGAGCCGGCAGCAGGCCGCGGGAAGGAAGGTCCGCTGGATTGAGGGCCGAAG
GGACGTAGCAGAAGGACGTCCCGCGCAGAATCCAGGTGGCAACACAGGCGAGCAGCCAAGGAAAGGACGA
TGATTTCCCCGACAACACCACGGAATTGTCAGTGCCCAACAGCCGAGCCCCTGTCCAGCAGCGGGCAAGG
CAGGCGGCGATGAGTTCCGCCGTGGCAATAGGGAGGGGGAAAGCGAAAGTCCCGGAAAGGAGCTGACAGG
TGGTGGCAATGCCCCAACCAGTGGGGGTTGCGTCAGCAAACACAGTGCACACCACGCCACGTTGCCTGAC
AACGGGCCACAACTCCTCATAAAGAGACAGCAACCAGGATTTATACAAGGAGGAGAAAATGAAAGCCATA
CGGGAAGCAATAGCATGATACAAAGGCATTAAAGCAGCGTATCCACATAGCGTAAAAGGAGCAACATAGT
TAAGAATACCAGTCAATCTTTCACAAATTTTGTAATCCAGAGGTTGATTATCGATAAGCTAATTCGAACC
TCTTCGAGGGACATAACTTCGTATAATGTATGCTATACGAAGTTATGGGTCGATGGTGAGATCTGGACTA
GAGGGTCGATGGTGATGCTTGGATCAAAATAGGAAGAATCCCAATGATAACTTCGTATAAAGTATCCTAT
ACGAAGTTATGGATCCCGCCACCATGGAGACAGACACACTCCTGCTATGGGTACTGCTGCTCTGGGTTCC
AGGTTCCACTGGTGACAGATCTAAGCTGGAGATTTTCTCTTGGTGGGCTGGGGATGAAGGCCCTGCCCTG
GAGGCACTCATCAGACTGTATAAACAGAAGTATCCTGGAGTAGAGGTGATAAACGCCACTGTCACCGGAG
GTGCCGGTGTAAATGCTCGCGCTGTCCTTAAGACAAGGATGCTTGGTGGTGATCCTCCTGATACATTTCA
AGTTGCAGCAGGGATGGAGTTGATAGGCACATGGGTGGTGGCTAACAGAATGGAGGATCTCAGCGCCTTG
TTTCGACAAGAGGGTTGGCTTCAAGCCTTCCCCAAGGGCCTTATTGATCTGATTAGTTATAAAGGTGGTA
TATGGAGTGTGCCCGTTAATATTCACAGGTCAAACGTAATGTGGTATTTGCCTGCAAAGCTAAAAGAGTG
GGGAGTTAACCCCCCACGGACTTGGGATGAGTTTCTTGCCACCTGTCAAACACTTAAACAAAAGGGTCTG
GAAGCTCCACTGGCTCTCGGGGAAAATTGGACACAACAACACCTCTGGGAGAGTGTCGCCTTGGCTGTAT
TGGGGCCTGATGATTGGAATAATCTGTGGAATGGGAAGCTGAAGTTCACAGACCCTAAAGCAGTTAGGGC
ATGGGAAGTCTTTGGCCGCGTTTTGGACTGTGCCAACAAGGATGCAGCAGGCTTGTCTTGGCAGCAAGCT
GTCGATCGGGTAGTACAGGGGAAAGCCGCTTTTAACGTAATGGGCGACTGGGCAGCAGGATATATGACTA
CCACTCTCAAGTTGAAGCCTGGTACAGATTTCGCATGGGCACCAAGTCCCGGGACACAGGGCGTCTTTAT
GATGGTTTCCGACTCTTTCGGACTTCCCAAAGGAGCCAAAAATCGACAAAACGCTATCAACTGGCTTCGA
TTGGTCGGCTCTAAAGAAGGTCAAGATACATTCAACCCACTGAAAGGGTCCATCGCTGCTCGGCTCGATA
GCGACCCAAGCAAGTATCCGTGTAACGTCTATATCACCGCCGACAAGCAGAAGAACGGCATCAAGGCGAA
CTTCAAGATCCGCCACAACGTGGAGGACGGCAGCGTGCAGCTCGCCGACCACTACCAGCAGAACACCCCC
ATCGGCGACGGCCCCGTGCTGCTGCCCGACAACCACTACCTGGTGACCCAGTCCGTGCTGAGCAAAGACC
CCAACGAGAAGCGCGATCACATGGTCCTGCTGGAGTTCGTGACCGCCGCCGGGATCACTCTCGGCATGGA
CGAGCTGTACAAGGGCGGTACCGGAGGAAGCATGAGCAAGGGCGAGGAGCTGTTCACCGGGGTGGTGCCC
ATCCTGGTCGAGCTGGACGGCGACGTAAACGGCCACAAGTTCAGCGTGCGCGGCGAGGGCGAGGGCGATG
CCACCAACGGCAAGCTGACCCTGAAGTTCATCTGCACCACCGGCAAGCTGCCCGTGCCCTGGCCCACCCT
CGTGACCACCCTGACCTACGGCGTGCAGTGCTTCAGCCGCTACCCCGACCACATGAAGCAGCACGACTTC
TTCAAGTCCGCCATGCCCGAAGGCTACGTCCAGGAGCGCACCATCAGCTTCAAGGACGACGGCACCTACA
AGACCCGCGCCGAGGTGAAGTTCGAGGGCGACACCCTGGTGAACCGCATCGAGCTGAAGGGCATCGACTT
CAAGGAGGACGGCAACATCCTGGGGCACAAGCTGGAGTACAACTTTAACAACCCCAACGCATACGGACAG
AGTGCAATGCGAGATTGGCGGAGTAATCGCATCGTTGGCTCCCTGGTAGCAGGAGCAGTGGCCCCTGAAA
GCTCCATGTCACAATTCGGAACAGTAATGGAAATTTTCCTGCAAACACGCAACCCACAAGCAGCAGCAAA
TGCAGCACAAGCTATTGCTGACCAAGTTGGCCTGGGTCGCCTTGGTCAGCTGCAGGTCGACGAACAAAAA
CTCATCTCAGAAGAGGATCTGAATGCTGTGGGCCAGGACACGCAGGAGGTCATCGTGGTGCCACACTCCT
TGCCCTTTAAGGTGGTGGTGATCTCAGCCATCCTGGCCCTGGTGGTGCTCACCATCATCTCCCTTATCAT
CCTCATCATGCTTTGGCAGAAGAAGCCACGTTCTAGAGGCTCCGGAAATGCTGTGGGCCAGGACACGCAG
GAGCGTATGGTGTCTAAGGGCGAAGAGCTGATCAAGGAAAATATGCGTATGAAGGTGGTCATGGAAGGTT
CGGTCAACGGCCACCAATTCAAATGCACAGGTGAAGGAGAAGGCAGGCCGTACGAGGGAGTGCAAACCAT
GAGGATCAAAGTCATCGAGGGAGGACCCCTGCCATTTGCCTTTGACATTCTTGCCACGTCGTTCATGTAT
GGCAGCCGTACTTTTATCAAGTACCCGGCAGACATTCCTGATTTCTTTAAACAGTCCTTTCCTGAGGGTT
TTACTTGGGAAAGAGTTACGAGATACGAAGATGGTGGAGTCGTCACCGTCACGCAGGACACCAGCCTTGA
GGATGGCGAACTCGTTTACAACGTCAAAGTCAGAGGGGTAAACTTTCCCTCCAATGGTCCCGTGATGCAG
AAGAAGACCAAGGGTTGGGAGCCTAATACAGAGATGATGTATCCAGCAGATGGTGGTCTGAGGGGATACA
CTGATATTGCACTGAAAGTTGATGGTGGTGGCCATCTGCATTGCAATTTCGTAACAACTTACAGGTCAAA
AAAGACCGTCGGGAACATCAAGATGCCCGGTGTCCATGCCGTTGATCACCGCCTGGAAAGGATAGAGGAA
AGTGACAATGAAACGTACGTAGTACAACGCGAAGTCGCAGTTGCCAAGTACTCCAATCTTGGTGGTGGTA
TGGATGAACTTTATAAGTAGAAGCTTGCTAGTATAACTTCGTATAGCATACATTATACGAAGTTATGGGT
CGATGGTGATGCTTGGCAATTCGGGTCGATGGTGAAGCATTGGTCTTCCTATTTTGATATAACTTCGTAT
AGGATACTTTATACGAAGTTATGGGGATGATCCAATTCTTTGCCAAAATGATGAGACAGCACAATAACCA
GCACGTTGCCCAGGAGCTGTAGGAAAAAGAAGAAGGCATGAACATGGTTAGCAGAGGCTCTAGAGCCGCC
GGTCACACGCCAGAAGCCGAACCCCGCCCTGCCCCGTCCCCCCCGAAGGCAGCCGTCCCCCCGCGGACAG
CCCCGAGCCGCTCCCCCCGCACAAAGGGCCCTCCCGGAGCCCCTCAAGGCTTTCACGCAGCCACAGAAAA
GAAACAAGCCGTCATTAAACCAAGCGCTAATTACAGCCCGGAGGAGAAGGGCCGTCCCGCCCGCTCACCT
GTGGGAGTAACGCGGTCAGTCAGAGCCGGGGCGGGCGGCGCGAGGCGGCGGCGGAGCGGGGCACGGGGCG
AAGGCAGCGCGCAGCGACTCCCGCCCGCCGCGCGCTTCGCTTTTTATAGGGCCGCCGCCGCCGCCGCCTC
GCCATAAAAGGAAACTTTCGGAGCGCGCCGCTCTGATTGGCTGCCGCCGCACCTCTCCGCCTCGCCCCGC
CCCGCCCCTCGCCCCGCCCCGCCCCGCCTGGCGCGCGCCCCCCCCCCCCCCCCGCCCCCATCGCTGCACA
AAATAATTAAAAAATAAATAAATACAAAATTGGGGGTGGGGAGGGGGGGGAGATGGGGAGAGTGAAGCAG
AACGTGGGGCTCACCTCGACCATGGTAATAGCGATGACTAATACGTAGATGTACTGCCAAGTAGGAAAGT
CCCATAAGGTCATGTACTGGGCATAATGCCAGGCGGGCCATTTACCGTCATTGACGTCAATAGGGGGCGT
ACTTGGCATATGATACACTTGATGTACTGCCAAGTGGGCAGTTTACCGTAAATACTCCACCCATTGACGT
CAATGGAAAGTCCCTATTGGCGTTACTATGGGAACATACGTCATTATTGACGTCAATGGTACTCTTCCTA
GAGCATGGCTACGTAGATAAGTAGCATGGCGGGTTAATCATTAACTACAAGGAACCCCTAGTGATGGAGT
TGGCCACTCCCTCTCTGCGCGCTCGCTCGCTCACTGAGGCCGGGCGACCAAAGGTCGCCCGACGCCCGGG
CTTTGCCCGGGCGGCCTCAGTGAGCGAGCGAGCGCGCAGCTGGCGTAATAGCGAAGAGGCCCGCACCGAT
CGCCCTTCCCAACAGTTGCGCAGCCTGAATGGCGAATGGG
[124 nt withheld, positions 5571-5694]
C
[91 nt withheld, positions 5696-5786]
A
[49 nt withheld, positions 5788-5836]
CCTTTGACGTTGGAGTCCACGTTCTTT
[37 nt withheld, positions 5864-5900]
ACCCTATCTCGGTCTATTCTTTTGATTTATAAGGGATTTTGCCGATTTCGGCCTATTGGTTAAAAAATGA
GCTGATTTAACAAAAATTTAACGCGAATTTTAACAAAATATTAACGCTTACAATTTAGGTGGCACTTTTC
GGGGAAATGTGCGCGGAACCCCTATTTGTTTATTTTTCTAAATACATTCAAATATGTATCCGCTCATGAG
ACAATAACCCTGATAAATGCTTCAATAATATTGAAAAAGGAAGAGTATGAGTATTCAACATTTCCGTGTC
GCCCTTATTCCCTTTTTTGCGGCATTTTGCCTTCCTGTTTTTGCTCACCCAGAAACGCTGGTGAAAGTAA
AAGATGCTGAAGATCAGTTGGGTGCACGAGTGGGTTACATCGAACTGGATCTCAACAGCGGTAAGATCCT
TGAGAGTTTTCGCCCCGAAGAACGTTTTCCAATGATGAGCACTTTTAAAGTTCTGCTATGTGGCGCGGTA
TTATCCCGTATTGACGCCGGGCAAGAGCAACTCGGTCGCCGCATACACTATTCTCAGAATGACTTGGTTG
AGTACTCACCAGTCACAGAAAAGCATCTTACGGATGGCATGACAGTAAGAGAATTATGCAGTGCTGCCAT
AACCATGAGTGATAACACTGCGGCCAACTTACTTCTGACAACGATCGGAGGACCGAAGGAGCTAACCGCT
TTTTTGCACAACATGGGGGATCATGTAACTCGCCTTGATCGTTGGGAACCGGAGCTGAATGAAGCCATAC
CAAACGACGAGCGTGACACCACGATGCCTGTAGCAATGGCAACAACGTTGCGCAAACTATTAACTGGCGA
ACTACTTACTCTAGCTTCCCGGCAACAATTAATAGACTGGATGGAGGCGGATAAAGTTGCAGGACCACTT
CTGCGCTCGGCCCTTCCGGCTGGCTGGTTTATTGCTGATAAATCTGGAGCCGGTGAGCGTGGGTCTCGCG
GTATCATTGCAGCACTGGGGCCAGATGGTAAGCCCTCCCGTATCGTAGTTATCTACACGACGGGGAGTCA
GGCAACTATGGATGAACGAAATAGACAGATCGCTGAGATAGGTGCCTCACTGATTAAGCATTGGTAACTG
TCAGACCAAGTTTACTCATATATACTTTAGATTGATTTAAAACTTCATTTTTAATTTAAAAGGATCTAGG
TGAAGATCCTTTTTGATAATCTCATGACCAAAATCCCTTAACGTGAGTTTTCGTTCCACTGAGCGTCAGA
CCCCGTAGAAAAGATCAAAGGATCTTCTTGAGATCCTTTTTTTCTGCGCGTAATCTGCTGCTTGCAAACA
AAAAAACCACCGCTACCAGCGGTGGTTTGTTTGCCGGATCAAGAGCTACCAACTCTTTTTCCGAAGGTAA
CTGGCTTCAGCAGAGCGCAGATACCAAATACTGTTCTTCTAGTGTAGCCGTAGTTAGGCCACCACTTCAA
GAACTCTGTAGCACCGCCTACATACCTCGCTCTGCTAATCCTGTTACCAGTGGCTGCTGCCAGTGGCGAT
AAGTCGTGTCTTACCGGGTTGGACTCAAGACGATAGTTACCGGATAAGGCGCAGCGGTCGGGCTGAACGG
GGGGTTCGTGCACACAGCCCAGCTTGGAGCGAACGACCTACACCGAACTGAGATACCTACAGCGTGAGCT
ATGAGAAAGCGCCACGCTTCCCGAAGGGAGAAAGGCGGACAGGTATCCGGTAAGCGGCAGGGTCGGAACA
GGAGAGCGCACGAGGGAGCTTCCAGGGGGAAACGCCTGGTATCTTTATAGTCCTGTCGGGTTTCGCCACC
TCTGACTTGAGCGTCGATTTTTGTGATGCTCGTCAGGGGGGCGGAGCCTATGGAAAAACGCCAGCAACGC
GGCCTTTTTACGGTTCCTGGCCTTTTGCTGGCCTTTTGCTCACATGTTCTTTCCTGCGTTATCCCCTGAT
TCTGTGGATAACCGTATTACCGCCTTTGAGTGAGCTGATACCGCTCGCCGCAGCCGAACGACCGAGCGCA
GCGAGTCAGTGAGCGAGGAAGCGGAAG
